Addgene plasmid #211804: pKT-CNP-inact
Purpose: Expresses inactive 2',3'-cyclic nucleotide phosphodiesterase catalytic domain (catalytic residues mutated)
Depositing lab: Emily Weinert. Depositing organization: Emory University. Publication: RNase I regulates Escherichia coli 2',3'-cyclic nucleotide monophosphate levels and biofilm formation. Fontaine BM, Martin KS, Garcia-Rodriguez JM, Jung C, Briggs L, Southwell JE, Jia X, Weinert EE. Biochem J. 2018 Apr 30;475(8):1491-1506. doi: 10.1042/BCJ20170906. PubMed 29555843.
Backbone
  Vector backbone: pKT
  Backbone size w/o insert (bp): 3641
  Total vector size (bp): 4301
  Vector type: Bacterial Expression
Growth in bacteria
  Bacterial resistance: Ampicillin, 100 μg/mL
  Growth temperature: 37°C
  Growth strain: DH5alpha
  Copy number: Unknown
Gene/Insert
  Gene/Insert name: 2',3'-cyclic nucleotide phosphodiesterase catalytic domain (alt name: CNP)
  Species: R. norvegicus (rat)
  Insert size (bp): 660
  Mutation: H73L H153L
  Entrez Gene: Cnp (a.k.a. CNPF, CNPI, CNPII, Cnp1)
  Promoter: tet
  Cloning method: Restriction Enzyme; 5′ cloning site NdeI (not destroyed); 3′ cloning site SpeI (not destroyed)
  Sequencing primers: 5′ ACCACTCCCTA GTAAAACGACGGCCAGT; 3′ GTAAAACGACGGCCAGT
Terms and licenses: Academic/Nonprofit Terms; Industry Terms: Not Available to Industry
How to cite: pKT-CNP-inact was a gift from Emily Weinert (Addgene plasmid # 211804 ; http://n2t.net/addgene:211804 ; RRID:Addgene_211804)
