[The description below was written by a language model from this plasmid's Addgene catalogue record and pLannotate feature annotations shown in this document.]
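Description:
pKT-CNP-inact is a bacterial expression plasmid built on the pKT backbone that produces a catalytically dead version of the rat (Rattus norvegicus) 2',3'-cyclic nucleotide phosphodiesterase (CNP, gene Cnp) catalytic domain in Escherichia coli. It is maintained through a high-copy ColE1/pUC-type origin and selected with ampicillin via the bla β-lactamase gene under its own promoter. An f1 phage origin and a residual lacZα fragment are also annotated, presumably carried over from the parental cloning vector.

The 660 bp insert, cloned between NdeI and SpeI sites that remain intact, carries H73L and H153L substitutions, which the record says replace the catalytic residues and inactivate the enzyme. Expression is driven by the tet promoter. The feature table shows a divergently oriented tetR repressor gene next to the overlapping tetR/tetA promoter region, so TetR made from the plasmid keeps transcription off until a tetracycline-class inducer releases it from the operators. Between this promoter and the coding sequence lie a T7 promoter and the efficient phage T7 gene 10 ribosome binding site, and a second, reverse-oriented T7 promoter sits downstream of the insert. No affinity or epitope tags are annotated.

The associated work concerns regulation of 2',3'-cyclic nucleotide monophosphate levels and biofilm formation in E. coli. This construct most plausibly serves as the negative control for an active CNP expression plasmid, separating effects of hydrolysing these nucleotides from effects of protein expression alone, although the record does not state this. The catalogue lists a total size of 4301 bp, whereas the sequenced record behind the feature table is 3,980 nt; the record does not explain this difference.
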