Features (pLannotate 1.2.2; 11 found; start..end, strand, type, name):
     69..657     +  rep_origin     ori: high-copy-number ColE1/pMB1/pBR322/pUC origin of replication
    722..1342    -  CDS            tetR: TETR2_ECOLX - Experimental evidence at protein level: Swiss-Prot protein existence level 1. TetR is the repressor of the tetracycline resistance element; its N-terminal region forms a helix-turn-helix structure and binds DNA. Binding of tetracycline to TetR reduces the repressor affinity for the tetracycline resistance gene (tetA) promoter operator sites. From Escherichia coli.
   1361..1416    +  promoter       tetR/tetA promoters: tetR; overlapping promoters for bacterial tetR and tetA
   1440..1458    +  promoter       T7 promoter: promoter for bacteriophage T7 RNA polymerase
   1490..1512    +  RBS            RBS: efficient ribosome binding site from bacteriophage T7 gene 10 (Olins and Rangwala, 1989)
   1523..2182    +  CDS            Cnp (fragment): CN37_RAT - Also known as Cnp1. Experimental evidence at protein level: Swiss-Prot protein existence level 1. May participate in RNA metabolism in the myelinating cell, CNP is the third most abundant protein in central nervous system myelin. From Rattus norvegicus (Rat).
   2249..2267    -  promoter       T7 promoter: promoter for bacteriophage T7 RNA polymerase
   2270..2427    +  CDS            lacZα (fragment): LacZα fragment of β-galactosidase; lacZ fragment
   2432..2860    +  rep_origin     f1 ori (sequence partly withheld): f1 bacteriophage origin of replication; arrow indicates direction of (+) strand synthesis
   2913..3017    +  promoter       AmpR promoter: bla
   3018..3878    +  CDS            AmpR: β-lactamase; bla; confers resistance to ampicillin, carbenicillin, and related antibiotics
>Addgene plasmid #211804 | pKT-CNP-inact | addgene full sequence | sequence record 417773 | Addgene NGS Result
AAAATCCCTTAACGTGAGTTTTCGTTCCACTGAGCGTCAGACCCCGTAGAAAAGATCAAAGGATCTTCTT
GAGATCCTTTTTTTCTGCGCGTAATCTGCTGCTTGCAAACAAAAAAACCACCGCTACCAGCGGTGGTTTG
TTTGCCGGATCAAGAGCTACCAACTCTTTTTCCGAAGGTAACTGGCTTCAGCAGAGCGCAGATACCAAAT
ACTGTTCTTCTAGTGTAGCCGTAGTTAGGCCACCACTTCAAGAACTCTGTAGCACCGCCTACATACCTCG
CTCTGCTAATCCTGTTACCAGTGGCTGCTGCCAGTGGCGATAAGTCGTGTCTTACCGGGTTGGACTCAAG
ACGATAGTTACCGGATAAGGCGCAGCGGTCGGGCTGAACGGGGGGTTCGTGCACACAGCCCAGCTTGGAG
CGAACGACCTACACCGAACTGAGATACCTACAGCGTGAGCTATGAGAAAGCGCCACGCTTCCCGAAGGGA
GAAAGGCGGACAGGTATCCGGTAAGCGGCAGGGTCGGAACAGGAGAGCGCACGAGGGAGCTTCCAGGGGG
AAACGCCTGGTATCTTTATAGTCCTGTCGGGTTTCGCCACCTCTGACTTGAGCGTCGATTTTTGTGATGC
TCGTCAGGGGGGCGGAGCCTATGGAAAAACGCCAGCAACGCGGCCTTTTTACGGTTCCTGGCCTTTTGCT
GGCCTTTTGCTCACATGCTTAAGACCCACTTTCACATTTAAGTTGTTTTTCTAATCCGCAAATGATCAAT
TCAAGGCCGAATAAGAAGGCTGGCTCTGCACCTTGGTGATCAAATAATTCGATAGCTTGTCGTAATAATG
GCGGCATACTATCAGTAGTAGGTGTTTCCCTTTCTTCTTTAGCGACTTGATGCTCTTGATCTTCCAATAC
GCAACCTAAAGTAAAATGCCCCACAGCGCTGAGTGCATATAATGCATTCTCTAGTGAAAAACCTTGTTGG
CATAAAAAGGCTAATTGATTTTCGAGAGTTTCATACTGTTTTTCTGTAGGCCGTGTACCTAAATGTACTT
TTGCTCCATCGCGATGACTTAGTAAAGCACATCTAAAACTTTTAGCGTTATTACGTAAAAAATCTTGCCA
GCTTTCCCCTTCTAAAGGGCAAAAGTGAGTATGGTGCCTATCTAACATCTCAATGGCTAAGGCGTCGAGC
AAAGCCCGCTTATTTTTTACATGCCAATACAATGTAGGCTGCTCTACACCTAGCTTCTGGGCGAGTTTAC
GGGTTGTTAAACCTTCGATTCCGACCTCATTAAGCAGCTCTAATGCGCTGTTAATCACTTTACTTTTATC
TAATCTCGACATCATTAATTCCTAATTTTTGTTGACACTCTATCATTGATAGAGTTATTTTACCACTCCC
TATCAGTGATAGAGAAAAGTCTAGCCGATCCCGCGAAATTAATACGACTCACTATAGGGAGACCACAACG
GTTTCCCTCTAGAAATAATTTTGTTTAACTTTAAGAAGGAGATATACATATGGGCCTGGAAAAAGATTTC
CTGCCGCTGTACTTTGGCTGGTTCCTGACGAAAAAATCGAGCGAAACCCTGCGTAAAGCTGGTCAAGTGT
TCCTGGAAGAACTGGGCAACCATAAAGCGTTTAAGAAAGAACTGCGTCACTTCATTTCTGGTGATGAACC
GAAAGAAAAACTGGACCTGGTCAGCTATTTTGGCAAACGCCCGCCGGGTGTTCTGCTGTGCACCACGAAA
TTCTGTGATTATGGCAAAGCGACCGGTGCCGAAGAATACGCCCAGCAAGATGTGGTTCGTCGCTCTTACG
GCAAAGCATTTAAACTGTCCATCTCAGCTCTGTTCGTGACCCCGAAAACGGCAGGTGCTCAGGTCGTGCT
GAATGAACAGGAACTGCAACTGTGGCCGAGCGATCTGGACAAACCGAGCTCTAGTGAAAGCCTGCCGCCG
GGCAGCCGTGCGCTGGTTACCCTGGGTTGTGCCGCGGATGTTCAGCCGGTCCAAACGGGCCTGGACCTGC
TGGAAATTCTGCAGCAAGTGAAAGGCGGTTCCCAGGGCGAAGAAGTTGGTGAACTGCCGCGTGGTAAACT
GTATAGCCTGGGCAAAGGTCGCTGGATGCTGTCCCTGGCAAAGAAAATGGAAGTGAAAGCTATCTTTACG
GGCTACTACGGCTGAACTAGTGCGGCCGCTTGATAAAGCCCGCCTAATGAGCGGGCTTTTTTTTGAGCTC
CAATTCGCCCTATAGTGAGTCGTATTACAATTCACTGGCCGTCGTTTTACAACGTCGTGACTGGGAAAAC
CCTGGCGTTACCCAACTTAATCGCCTTGCAGCACATCCCCCTTTCGCCAGCTGGCGTAATAGCGAAGAGG
CCCGCACCGATCGCCCTTCCCAACAGTTGCGCAGCCTGAATGGCGAATGGG
[124 nt withheld, positions 2432-2555]
C
[91 nt withheld, positions 2557-2647]
A
[49 nt withheld, positions 2649-2697]
CCTTTGACGTTGGAGTCCACGTTCTTT
[37 nt withheld, positions 2725-2761]
ACCCTATCTCGGTCTATTCTTTTGATTTATAAGGGATTTTGCCGATTTCGGCCTATTGGTTAAAAAATGA
GCTGATTTAACAAAAATTTAACGCGAATTTTAACAAAATATTAACGCTTACAATTTAGGTGGCACTTTTC
GGGGAAATGTGCGCGGAACCCCTATTTGTTTATTTTTCTAAATACATTCAAATATGTATCCGCTCATGAG
ACAATAACCCTGATAAATGCTTCAATAATATTGAAAAAGGAAGAGTATGAGTATTCAACATTTCCGTGTC
GCCCTTATTCCCTTTTTTGCGGCATTTTGCCTTCCTGTTTTTGCTCACCCAGAAACGCTGGTGAAAGTAA
AAGATGCTGAAGATCAGTTGGGTGCACGAGTGGGTTACATCGAACTGGATCTCAACAGCGGTAAGATCCT
TGAGAGTTTTCGCCCCGAAGAACGTTTTCCAATGATGAGCACTTTTAAAGTTCTGCTATGTGGCGCGGTA
TTATCCCGTATTGACGCCGGGCAAGAGCAACTCGGTCGCCGCATACACTATTCTCAGAATGACTTGGTTG
AGTACTCACCAGTCACAGAAAAGCATCTTACGGATGGCATGACAGTAAGAGAATTATGCAGTGCTGCCAT
AACCATGAGTGATAACACTGCGGCCAACTTACTTCTGACAACGATCGGAGGACCGAAGGAGCTAACCGCT
TTTTTGCACAACATGGGGGATCATGTAACTCGCCTTGATCGTTGGGAACCGGAGCTGAATGAAGCCATAC
CAAACGACGAGCGTGACACCACGATGCCTGTAGCAATGGCAACAACGTTGCGCAAACTATTAACTGGCGA
ACTACTTACTCTAGCTTCCCGGCAACAATTAATAGACTGGATGGAGGCGGATAAAGTTGCAGGACCACTT
CTGCGCTCGGCCCTTCCGGCTGGCTGGTTTATTGCTGATAAATCTGGAGCCGGTGAGCGTGGGTCTCGCG
GTATCATTGCAGCACTGGGGCCAGATGGTAAGCCCTCCCGTATCGTAGTTATCTACACGACGGGGAGTCA
GGCAACTATGGATGAACGAAATAGACAGATCGCTGAGATAGGTGCCTCACTGATTAAGCATTGGTAACTG
TCAGACCAAGTTTACTCATATATACTTTAGATTGATTTAAAACTTCATTTTTAATTTAAAAGGATCTAGG
TGAAGATCCTTTTTGATAATCTCATGACC
